>Addgene plasmid #44515 | pDN-G1TCbt | depositor full sequence | sequence record 60867 | pDN-G1TCbt sequence 6483 bps
TCGCGCGTTTCGGTGATGACGGTGAAAACCTCTGACACATGCAGCTCCCGGAGACGGTCACAGCTTGTCT
GTAAGCGGATGCCGGGAGCAGACAAGCCCGTCAGGGCGCGTCAGCGGGTGTTGGCGGGTGTCGGGGCTGG
CTTAACTATGCGGCATCAGAGCAGATTGTACTGAGAGTGCACCATAGATCAACGACATTACTATATATAT
AATATAGGAAGCATTTAATAGAACAGCATCGTAATATATGTGTACTTTGCAGTTATGACGCCAGATGGCA
GTAGTGGAAGATATTCTTTATTGAAAAATAGCTTGTCACCTTACGTACAATCTTGATCCGGAGCTTTTCT
TTTTTTGCCGATTAAGAATTAATTCGGTCGAAAAAAGAAAAGGAGAGGGCCAAGAGGGAGGGCATTGGTG
ACTATTGAGCACGTGAGTATACGTGATTAAGCACACAAAGGCAGCTTGGAGTATGTCTGTTATTAATTTC
ACAGGTAGTTCTGGTCCATTGGTGAAAGTTTGCGGCTTGCAGAGCACAGAGGCCGCAGAATGTGCTCTAG
ATTCCGATGCTGACTTGCTGGGTATTATATGTGTGCCCAATAGAAAGAGAACAATTGACCCGGTTATTGC
AAGGAAAATTTCAAGTCTTGTAAAAGCATATAAAAATAGTTCAGGCACTCCGAAATACTTGGTTGGCGTG
TTTCGTAATCAACCTAAGGAGGATGTTTTGGCTCTGGTCAATGATTACGGCATTGATATCGTCCAACTGC
ATGGAGATGAGTCGTGGCAAGAATACCAAGAGTTCCTCGGTTTGCCAGTTATTAAAAGACTCGTATTTCC
AAAAGACTGCAACATACTACTCAGTGCAGCTTCACAGAAACCTCATTCGTTTATTCCCTTGTTTGATTCA
GAAGCAGGTGGGACAGGTGAACTTTTGGATTGGAACTCGATTTCTGACTGGGTTGGAAGGCAAGAGAGCC
CCGAAAGCTTACATTTTATGTTAGCTGGTGGACTGACGCCAGAAAATGTTGGTGATGCGCTTAGATTAAA
TGGCGTTATTGGTGTTGATGTAAGCGGAGGTGTGGAGACAAATGGTGTAAAAGACTCTAACAAAATAGCA
AATTTCGTCAAAAATGCTAAGAAATAGGTTATTACTGAGTAGTATTTATTTAAGTATTGTTTGTGCACTT
GCCTATGCGGTGTGAAATACCGCACAGATGCGTAAGGAGAAAATACCGCATCAGGAAATTGTAAACGTTA
ATATTTTGTTAAAATTCGCGTTAAATTTTTGTTAAATCAGCTCATTTTTTAACCAATAGGCCGAAATCGG
CAAAATCCCTTATAAATCAAAAGAATAGACCGAGATAGGGT
[37 nt withheld, positions 1372-1408]
AAAGAACGTGGACTCCAACGTCAAAGG
[49 nt withheld, positions 1436-1484]
T
[91 nt withheld, positions 1486-1576]
G
[124 nt withheld, positions 1578-1701]
CCATTCGCCATTCAGGCTGCGCAACTGTTGGGAAGGGCGATCGGTGCGGGCCTCTTCGCTATTACGCCAC
TGAATTGGAGCGACCTCATGCTATACCTGAGAAAGCAACCTGACCTACAGGAAAGAGTTACTCAAGAATA
AGAATTTTCGTTTTAAAACCTAAGAGTCACTTTAAAATTTGTATACACTTATTTTTTTTATAACTTATTT
AATAATAAAAATCATAAATCATAAGAAATTCGCTTATTTAGAAGTGTCAACAACGTATCTACCAACGATT
TGACCCTTTTCCATCTTTTCGTAAATTTCTGGCAAGGTAGACAAGCCGACAACCTTGATTGGAGACTTGA
CCAAACCTCTGGCGAAGAATTGTTAATTAAGAGCTCTTAACTAGTGCGGCCGCCCTTTAGTGAGGGTTGA
ATTCGAATTTTCAAAAATTCTTACTTTTTTTTTGGATGGACGCAAAGAAGTTTAATAATCATATTACATG
TGTGAAATTGTTATCCGCTCACAATTCCACACAACATATCTAATCTTACTTATATGTTGTGGAAATGTAA
AGAGCCCCATTATCTTAGCCTAAAAAAACCTTCTCTTTGGAACTTTCAGTAATACGCTTAACTGCTCATT
GCTATATTGAAGTACGGATTAGAAGCCGCCGAGCGGGTGACAGCCCTCCGAAGGAAGACTCTCCTCCGTG
CGTCCTCGTCTTCACCGGTCGCGTTCCTGAAACGCAGATGTGCCTCGCGCCGCACTGCTCCGAACAATAA
AGATTCTACAATACTAGCTTTTATGGTTATGAAGAGGAAAAATTGGCAGTAACCTGGCCCCACAAACCTT
CAAATGAACGAATCAAATTAACAACCATAGGATGATAATGCGATTAGTTTTTTAGCCTTATTTCTGGGGT
AATTAATCAGCGAAGCGATGATTTTTGATCTATTAACAGATATATAAATGCAAAAACTGTCCCTATCAGT
GATAGAGATCTCCCTATCAGTGATAGAGATATTACTTCTTATTCAAATGTAATAAAAGTATCAACAAAAA
ATTGTTAATATACCTCTATACTTTAACGTCAAGGAGAAAAAACCCCGGATCCTATTAAAATGTCTAGATT
AGATAAAAGTAAAGTGATTAACAGCGCATTAGAGCTGCTTAATGAGGTCGGAATCGAAGGTTTAACAACC
CGTAAACTCGCCCAGAAGCTAGGTGTAGAGCAGCCTACATTGTATTGGCATGTAAAAAATAAGCGGGCTT
TGCTCGACGCCTTAGCCATTGAGATGTTAGATAGGCACCATACTCACTTTTGCCCTTTAGAAGGGGAAAG
CTGGCAAGATTTTTTACGTAATAACGCTAAAAGTTTTAGATGTGCTTTACTAAGTCATCGCGATGGAGCA
AAAGTACATTTAGGTACACGGCCTACAGAAAAACAGTATGAAACTCTCGAAAATCAATTAGCCTTTTTAT
GCCAACAAGGTTTTTCACTAGAGAATGCATTATATGCACTCAGCGCTGTGGGGCATTTTACTTTAGGTTG
CGTATTGGAAGATCAAGAGCATCAAGTCGCTAAAGAAGAAAGGGAAACACCTACTACTGATAGTATGCCG
CCATTATTACGACAAGCTATCGAATTATTTGATCACCAAGGTGCAGAGCCAGCCTTCTTATTCGGCCTTG
AATTGATCATATGCGGATTAGAAAAACAACTTAAATGTGAAAGTGGGTCTGGTGACGGTGCTGGTTTAAT
TAACATGGCAACTAGCGGCATGGTTAGTAAAGGAGAAGAAAATAACATGGCAATCATTAAGGAGTTCATG
AGATTCAAAGTTCACATGGAAGGTTCTGTAAATGGACATGAATTTGAAATAGAAGGTGAAGGAGAAGGAA
GGCCTTATGAAGGAACCCAAACCGCGAAGCTAAAAGTTACTAAGGGTGGCCCATTACCATTTGCATGGGA
TATCCTTAGCCCTCAATTCATGTATGGGTCAAAGGCTTATGTCAAGCACCCCGCCGACATTCCAGACTAT
CTAAAGTTATCTTTTCCCGAAGGGTTTAAGTGGGAGCGTGTGATGAACTTCGAAGACGGTGGCGTGGTAA
CAGTGACTCAGGATTCGTCCCTGCAAGATGGTGAATTTATCTACAAAGTCAAATTAAGAGGAACTAACTT
TCCATCTGACGGCCCGGTTATGCAAAAAAAGACAATGGGCTGGGAGGCCTCCTCAGAACGAATGTACCCT
GAAGATGGTGCCTTGAAGGGTGAGATTAAACAAAGATTGAAATTGAAAGATGGTGGACATTATGACGCTG
AGGTTAAAACGACATACAAAGCTAAGAAACCTGTCCAGCTCCCAGGTGCTTACAATGTAAATATAAAACT
TGATATTACATCACATAATGAAGATTATACGATAGTTGAACAATACGAAAGGGCTGAGGGGAGACATAGT
ACTGGTGGCATGGATGAACTATACAAAGGTTCTGGTACCGCATAATAACTCGAGTAAGCTTGGTACCGCG
GCTAGCTAAGATCCGCTCTAACCGAAAAGGAAGGAGTTAGACAACCTGAAGTCTAGGTCCCTATTTATTT
TTTTATAGTTATGTTAGTATTAAGAACGTTATTTATATTTCAAATTTTTCTTTTTTTTCTGTACAGACGC
GTGTACGCATGTAACATTATACTGAAAACCTTGCTTGAGAAGGTTTTGGGACGCTCGAAGATCCAGCTGC
ATTAATGAATCGGCCAACGCGCGGGGAGAGGCGGTTTGCGTATTGGGCGCTCTTCCGCTTCCTCGCTCAC
TGACTCGCTGCGCTCGGTCGTTCGGCTGCGGCGAGCGGTATCAGCTCACTCAAAGGCGGTAATACGGTTA
TCCACAGAATCAGGGGATAACGCAGGAAAGAACATGTGAGCAAAAGGCCAGCAAAAGGCCAGGAACCGTA
AAAAGGCCGCGTTGCTGGCGTTTTTCCATAGGCTCCGCCCCCCTGACGAGCATCACAAAAATCGACGCTC
AAGTCAGAGGTGGCGAAACCCGACAGGACTATAAAGATACCAGGCGTTTCCCCCTGGAAGCTCCCTCGTG
CGCTCTCCTGTTCCGACCCTGCCGCTTACCGGATACCTGTCCGCCTTTCTCCCTTCGGGAAGCGTGGCGC
TTTCTCATAGCTCACGCTGTAGGTATCTCAGTTCGGTGTAGGTCGTTCGCTCCAAGCTGGGCTGTGTGCA
CGAACCCCCCGTTCAGCCCGACCGCTGCGCCTTATCCGGTAACTATCGTCTTGAGTCCAACCCGGTAAGA
CACGACTTATCGCCACTGGCAGCAGCCACTGGTAACAGGATTAGCAGAGCGAGGTATGTAGGCGGTGCTA
CAGAGTTCTTGAAGTGGTGGCCTAACTACGGCTACACTAGAAGGACAGTATTTGGTATCTGCGCTCTGCT
GAAGCCAGTTACCTTCGGAAAAAGAGTTGGTAGCTCTTGATCCGGCAAACAAACCACCGCTGGTAGCGGT
GGTTTTTTTGTTTGCAAGCAGCAGATTACGCGCAGAAAAAAAGGATCTCAAGAAGATCCTTTGATCTTTT
CTACGGGGTCTGACGCTCAGTGGAACGAAAACTCACGTTAAGGGATTTTGGTCATGAGATTATCAAAAAG
GATCTTCACCTAGATCCTTTTAAATTAAAAATGAAGTTTTAAATCAATCTAAAGTATATATGAGTAAACT
TGGTCTGACAGTTACCAATGCTTAATCAGTGAGGCACCTATCTCAGCGATCTGTCTATTTCGTTCATCCA
TAGTTGCCTGACTCCCCGTCGTGTAGATAACTACGATACGGGAGGGCTTACCATCTGGCCCCAGTGCTGC
AATGATACCGCGAGACCCACGCTCACCGGCTCCAGATTTATCAGCAATAAACCAGCCAGCCGGAAGGGCC
GAGCGCAGAAGTGGTCCTGCAACTTTATCCGCCTCCATCCAGTCTATTAATTGTTGCCGGGAAGCTAGAG
TAAGTAGTTCGCCAGTTAATAGTTTGCGCAACGTTGTTGCCATTGCTACAGGCATCGTGGTGTCACGCTC
GTCGTTTGGTATGGCTTCATTCAGCTCCGGTTCCCAACGATCAAGGCGAGTTACATGATCCCCCATGTTG
TGCAAAAAAGCGGTTAGCTCCTTCGGTCCTCCGATCGTTGTCAGAAGTAAGTTGGCCGCAGTGTTATCAC
TCATGGTTATGGCAGCACTGCATAATTCTCTTACTGTCATGCCATCCGTAAGATGCTTTTCTGTGACTGG
TGAGTACTCAACCAAGTCATTCTGAGAATAGTGTATGCGGCGACCGAGTTGCTCTTGCCCGGCGTCAATA
CGGGATAATACCGCGCCACATAGCAGAACTTTAAAAGTGCTCATCATTGGAAAACGTTCTTCGGGGCGAA
AACTCTCAAGGATCTTACCGCTGTTGAGATCCAGTTCGATGTAACCCACTCGTGCACCCAACTGATCTTC
AGCATCTTTTACTTTCACCAGCGTTTCTGGGTGAGCAAAAACAGGAAGGCAAAATGCCGCAAAAAAGGGA
ATAAGGGCGACACGGAAATGTTGAATACTCATACTCTTCCTTTTTCAATATTATTGAAGCATTTATCAGG
GTTATTGTCTCATGAGCGGATACATATTTGAATGTATTTAGAAAAATAAACAAATAGGGGTTCCGCGCAC
ATTTCCCCGAAAAGTGCCACCTGACGTCTAAGAAACCATTATTATCATGACATTAACCTATAAAAATAGG
CGTATCACGAGGCCCTTTCGTC
Features (pLannotate 1.2.2; 22 found; start..end, strand, type, name):
    137..186     +  misc_feature   bom (fragment): basis of mobility region from pBR322
    325..472     +  promoter       TRP1 promoter: S. cerevisiae TRP1
    473..1147    +  CDS            TRP1: phosphoribosylanthranilate isomerase, required for tryptophan biosynthesis; S. cerevisiae TRP1; yeast auxotrophic marker
   1194..1245    +  misc_feature   bom (fragment): basis of mobility region from pBR322
   1246..1701    -  rep_origin     f1 ori (sequence partly withheld): f1 bacteriophage origin of replication; arrow indicates direction of (+) strand synthesis
   1705..1770    -  CDS            lacZα (fragment): LacZα fragment of β-galactosidase; lacZ fragment
   1779..1944    -  terminator     ADH1 terminator: S. cerevisiae ADH1; transcription terminator for the S. cerevisiae alcohol dehydrogenase 1 (ADH1) gene
   1948..2070    -  CDS            ADH1 (fragment): ADH1_YEAST - Also known as ADC1. Experimental evidence at protein level: Swiss-Prot protein existence level 1. This isozyme preferentially catalyzes the conversion of primary unbranched alcohols to their corresponding aldehydes. Also shows activity toward secondary alcohols. From Saccharomyces cerevisiae (strain ATCC 204508 / S288c) (Baker's yeast).
   2133..2191    +  promoter       GAL10 promoter (fragment): S. cerevisiae GAL10; inducible promoter, regulated by Gal4
   2199..2215    -  protein_bind   lac operator: The lac repressor binds to the lac operator to inhibit transcription in E. coli. This inhibition can be relieved by adding lactose or isopropyl-β-D-thiogalactopyranoside (IPTG). lac repressor encoded by lacI
   2346..2463    +  protein_bind   UAS: upstream activating sequence mediating Gal4-dependent induction Gal4
   2671..2689    +  protein_bind   tet operator: tetO; bacterial operator O2 for the tetR and tetA genes tetracycline repressor TetR
   2692..2711    +  promoter       PLtetO-1 promoter (fragment): modified phage lambda PL promoter with tet operator sites (Lutz and Bujard, 1997)
   2711..2787    +  promoter       GAL1 promoter (fragment): S. cerevisiae GAL1; inducible promoter, regulated by Gal4
   2811..3431    +  CDS            tetR: TETR2_ECOLX - Experimental evidence at protein level: Swiss-Prot protein existence level 1. TetR is the repressor of the tetracycline resistance element; its N-terminal region forms a helix-turn-helix structure and binds DNA. Binding of tetracycline to TetR reduces the repressor affinity for the tetracycline resistance gene (tetA) promoter operator sites. From Escherichia coli.
   3471..4178    +  CDS            mCherry: mCherry is a basic (constitutively fluorescent) red fluorescent protein published in 2004, derived from Discosoma sp.. It is reported to be a very rapidly-maturing monomer with low acid sensitivity.
   4232..4421    +  terminator     CYC1 terminator: S. cerevisiae CYC1; transcription terminator for CYC1
   4424..4481    -  CDS            lacI (fragment): lac repressor; lacI; The lac repressor binds to the lac operator to inhibit transcription in E. coli. This inhibition can be relieved by adding lactose or isopropyl-β-D-thiogalactopyranoside (IPTG).
   4664..5252    -  rep_origin     ori: high-copy-number ColE1/pMB1/pBR322/pUC origin of replication
   5423..6283    -  CDS            AmpR: β-lactamase; bla; confers resistance to ampicillin, carbenicillin, and related antibiotics
   6284..6388    -  promoter       AmpR promoter: bla
   6483..35      +  CDS            rop (fragment) (across the origin): Rop protein, which maintains plasmids at low copy number; rop
