[The description below was written by a language model from this plasmid's Addgene catalogue record and pLannotate feature annotations shown in this document.]
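Description:
pDN-G1TCbt is a yeast integrating vector built on the pRS404 backbone for synthetic gene circuit work in Saccharomyces cerevisiae. Like other pRS40x plasmids it carries no annotated yeast replication origin, so stable maintenance in yeast depends on chromosomal integration, with the TRP1 auxotrophic marker (under its own promoter) providing selection. In E. coli it is propagated through a high-copy ColE1/pUC-type origin and selected with ampicillin via the bla gene. An f1 origin and small lacZα, lacI, bom and rop remnants are backbone leftovers.

The payload is a single expression unit driven by the PGal1-D12 promoter, a modified GAL1 promoter that retains the Gal4-responsive upstream activating sequence but has two tandem tetO2 operators placed downstream of the TATA box. The second operator is annotated as a PLtetO-1 fragment. This promoter drives a fusion of the E. coli tetracycline repressor to yeast-optimised mCherry (tetR::ymCherry), terminated by the CYC1 terminator. Because the TetR fusion can bind the operators in its own promoter, the cassette forms a negative autoregulatory loop. Galactose-dependent activation is counteracted by the repressor, and a tetracycline-class inducer would relieve that repression, while the red fluorescent tag reports repressor levels directly in single cells.

The record also notes an additional, nonfunctional tetR fragment between the SacI and SpeI sites. The feature table does not label this fragment, but it shows an ADH1 coding fragment and ADH1 terminator in reverse orientation upstream of the promoter, whose role is not explained. The construct fits studies of how negative feedback shapes dose-response linearity and cell-to-cell variability in gene expression.
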