Addgene plasmid #44515: pDN-G1TCbt
Depositing lab: Gabor Balazsi. Depositing organization: University of Texas MD Anderson Cancer Center. Publication: Negative autoregulation linearizes the dose-response and suppresses the heterogeneity of gene expression. Nevozhay D, Adams RM, Murphy KF, Josic K, Balazsi G. Proc Natl Acad Sci U S A. 2009 Mar 31;106(13):5123-8. doi: 10.1073/pnas.0809901106. Epub 2009 Mar 11. PubMed 19279212.
Backbone
  Vector backbone: pRS404
  Backbone manufacturer: Stratagene
  Backbone size w/o insert (bp): 4274
  Total vector size (bp): 6483
  Modifications to backbone: CYC1 transcriptional terminator present downstream of inserts (between XhoI and PvuII sites). Additional, nonfunctional tetracycline repressor (tetR) fragment present between SacI and SpeI sites.
  Vector type: Yeast Expression, Synthetic Biology ; Expression regulator/reporter
  Selectable markers: TRP1
Growth in bacteria
  Bacterial resistance: Ampicillin, 100 μg/mL
  Growth temperature: 37°C
  Growth strain: XL10 Gold
  Copy number: High Copy
Gene/Insert 1
  Gene/Insert name: PGal1-D12 promoter (alt name: Yeast GAL1 promoter with 2XtetO2)
  Species: S. cerevisiae (budding yeast), Synthetic
  Insert size (bp): 450
  Mutation: Two tandem tet operators (2XtetO2) downstream of the GAL1 TATA box
  Entrez Gene: GAL1 (a.k.a. YBR020W)
  Promoter: PGal1-D12 promoter
  Cloning method: Restriction Enzyme; 5′ cloning site AgeI (not destroyed); 3′ cloning site BamHI (not destroyed)
  Sequencing primers: 5′ Gal1ProF2 (CGAAGCGATGATTTTTGATC); 3′ Tet-R (GGCGAGTTTACGGGTTGTTA)
Gene/Insert 2
  Gene/Insert name: tetR::ymcherry (alt names: Tetracycline repressor; yeast-enhanced mcherry fluorescent protein)
  Species: S. cerevisiae (budding yeast), Synthetic; E. Coli
  Insert size (bp): 1385
  Cloning method: Restriction Enzyme; 5′ cloning site BamHI (not destroyed); 3′ cloning site XhoI (not destroyed)
  Sequencing primers: 5′ GAL1; 3′ ymcherry-R1 (TGGTAATGGGCCACCCTTAG)
Terms and licenses: Academic/Nonprofit Terms; Industry Terms: Not Available to Industry
How to cite: pDN-G1TCbt was a gift from Gabor Balazsi (Addgene plasmid # 44515 ; http://n2t.net/addgene:44515 ; RRID:Addgene_44515)
