>Addgene plasmid #44515 | pDN-G1TCbt | addgene partial sequence | sequence record 62641 | Tet-R 5'-GGCGAGTTTACGGGTTGTTA-3'
TTAAGCAGCTCTAATGCGCTGTTAATCACTTTACTTTTATCTAATCTAGACATTTTAATAGGATCCGGGG
TTTTTTCTCCTTGACGTTAAAGTATAGAGGTATATTAACAATTTTTTGTTGATACTTTTATTACATTTGA
ATAAGAAGTAATATCTCTATCACTGATAGGGAGATCTCTATCACTGATAGGGACAGTTTTTGCATTTATA
TATCTGTTAATAGATCAAAAATCATCGCTTCGCTGATTAATTACCCCAGAAATAAGGCTAAAAAACTAAT
CGCATTATCATCCTATGGTTGTTAATTTGATTCGTTCATTTGAAGGTTTGTGGGGCCAGGTTACTGCCAA
TTTTTCCTCTTCATAACCATAAAAGCTAGTATTGTAGAATCTTTATTGTTCGGAGCAGTGCGGCGCGAGG
CACATCTGCGTTTCAGGAACGCGACCGGTGAAGACGAGGACGCACGGAGGAGAGTCTTCCTTCGGAGGGC
TGTCACCCGCTCGGCGGCTTCTAATCCGTACTTCAATATAGCAATGAGCAGTTAAGCGTATTACTGAAAG
TTCCAAAGAGAAGGTTTTTTTAGGCTAAGATAATGGGGCTCTTTACATTTCCACAACATATAAGTAAGAT
TAGATATGTTGTGTGGAATTGTGAGCGGATAACAATTTCACACATGTAATATGATTATTAAACTTCTTTG
CGTCCATCCAAAAAAAAAGTAAGAATTTTTGAAAATTCGAATTCAACCCTCACTAAAGGGCGGCCGCACT
AGTTAAGAGCTCTTAATTAACAATTCTTCGCCAGAGGTTTGGTCAAGTCTCCAATCAAGGTTGTCGGCTT
GTCTACCTTGCCAGAAATTTACGAAAAGATGGAAAAGGGTCAAATCGTTGGTAGATACGTTGTTGAC
