>Addgene plasmid #44515 | pDN-G1TCbt | addgene partial sequence | sequence record 62642 | ymcherry-R1 5'-TGGTAATGGGCCACCCTTAG-3'
GGTTTGGGTTCCTTCATAAGGCCTTCCTTCTCCTTCACCTTCTATTTCAAATTCATGTCCATTTACAGAA
CCTTCCATGTGAACTTTGAATCTCATGAACTCCTTAATGATTGCCATGTTATTTTCTTCTCCTTTACTAA
CCATGCCGCTAGTTGCCATGTTAATTAAACCAGCACCGTCACCAGACCCACTTTCACATTTAAGTTGTTT
TTCTAATCCGCATATGATCAATTCAAGGCCGAATAAGAAGGCTGGCTCTGCACCTTGGTGATCAAATAAT
TCGATAGCTTGTCGTAATAATGGCGGCATACTATCAGTAGTAGGTGTTTCCCTTTCTTCTTTAGCGACTT
GATGCTCTTGATCTTCCAATACGCAACCTAAAGTAAAATGCCCCACAGCGCTGAGTGCATATAATGCATT
CTCTAGTGAAAAACCTTGTTGGCATAAAAAGGCTAATTGATTTTCGAGAGTTTCATACTGTTTTTCTGTA
GGCCGTGTACCTAAATGTACTTTTGCTCCATCGCGATGACTTAGTAAAGCACATCTAAAACTTTTAGCGT
TATTACGTAAAAAATCTTGCCAGCTTTCCCCTTCTAAAGGGCAAAAGTGAGTATGGTGCCTATCTAACAT
CTCAATGGCTAAGGCGTCGAGCAAAGCCCGCTTATTTTTTACATGCCAATACAATGTAGGCTGCTCTACA
CCTAGCTTCTGGGCGAGTTTACGGGTTGTTAAACCTTCGATTCCGACCTCATTAAGCAGCTCTAATGCGC
TGTTAATCACTTTACTTTTATCTAATCTAGACATTTTAATAGGATCCGGGGTTTTTTCTCCTTGACGTTA
AAGTATAGAGGTATATTAACAATTTTTTGTTGATACTTTTATTACATTTGAATAAGAAGTAATATCTCTA
TCACTGATAGGGAGATCTCTATCACTG
