>Addgene plasmid #44515 | pDN-G1TCbt | addgene partial sequence | sequence record 63373 | pRSII-F1  5'-CGGCATCAGAGCAGATTGTAC-3'
TTCTTTTTTTGCCGATTAAGAATTAATTCGGTCGAAAAAAGAAAAGGAGAGGGCCAAGAGGGAGGGCATT
GGTGACTATTGAGCACGTGAGTATACGTGATTAAGCACACAAAGGCAGCTTGGAGTATGTCTGTTATTAA
TTTCACAGGTAGTTCTGGTCCATTGGTGAAAGTTTGCGGCTTGCAGAGCACAGAGGCCGCAGAATGTGCT
CTAGATTCCGATGCTGACTTGCTGGGTATTATATGTGTGCCCAATAGAAAGAGAACAATTGACCCGGTTA
TTGCAAGGAAAATTTCAAGTCTTGTAAAAGCATATAAAAATAGTTCAGGCACTCCGAAATACTTGGTTGG
CGTGTTTCGTAATCAACCTAAGGAGGATGTTTTGGCTCTGGTCAATGATTACGGCATTGATATCGTCCAA
CTGCATGGAGATGAGTCGTGGCAAGAATACCAAGAGTTCCTCGGTTTGCCAGTTATTAAAAGACTCGTAT
TTCCAAAAGACTGCAACATACTACTCAGTGCAGCTTCACAGAAACCTCATTCGTTTATTCCCTTGTTTGA
TTCAGAAGCAGGTGGGACAGGTGAACTTTTGGATTGGAACTCGATTTCTGA
