>Addgene plasmid #44515 | pDN-G1TCbt | addgene partial sequence | sequence record 63374 | TRP1-R 5'-cagcatcggaatctagagca-3'
TGCAAGCCGCAAACTTTCACCAATGGACCAGAACTACCTGTGAAATTAATAACAGACATACTCCAAGCTG
CCTTTGTGTGCTTAATCACGTATACTCACGTGCTCAATAGTCACCAATGCCCTCCCTCTTGGCCCTCTCC
TTTTCTTTTTTCGACCGAATTAATTCTTAATCGGCAAAAAAAGAAAAGCTCCGGATCAAGATTGTACGTA
AGGTGACAAGCTATTTTTCAATAAAGAATATCTTCCACTACTGCCATCTGGCGTCATAACTGCAAAGTAC
ACATATATTACGATGCTGTTCTATTAAATGCTTCCTATATTATATATATAGTAATGTCGTTGATCTATGG
TGCACTCTCAGTACAATCTGCTCTGATGCCGCATAGTTAAGCCAGCCCCGACACCCGCCAACACCCGCTG
ACGCGCCCTGACGGGCTTGTCTGCTCCCGGCATCCGCTTACAGACAAGCTGTGACCGTCTCCGGGAGCTG
CATGTGTCAGAGGTTTTCACCGTCATCACCGAAACGCGCGAGACGAAAGGGCCTCGTGATACGCCTATTT
TTATAGGTTAATGTCATGATAATAATGGTTTCTTAGACGTCAGGTGGCACTTTTCGGGGAAATGTGCGCG
GAACCCCTATTTGTTTATTTTTCTAAATACATTCAAATATGTATCCGCTCATGAGACAATAACCCTGATA
AATGCTTCAATAATATTGAAAAAGGAAGAGTATGAGTATTCAACATTTCCGTGTCGCCCTTATTCCCTTT
TTTGCGGCATTTTGCCTTCCTGTTTTTGCTCACCCAGAAACGCTGGTGAAAGTAAAAGATGCTGAAGATC
AGTTGG
